>Addgene plasmid #77492 | SRPK1 gRNA (BRDN0001147971) | addgene full sequence | sequence record 187868 | Addgene Assembled Sequence
CCCGGGTGCAAAGATGGATAAAGTTTTAAACAGAGAGGAATCTTTGCAGCTAATGGACCTTCTAGGTCTT
GAAAGGAGTGGGAATTGGCTCCGGTGCCCGTCAGTGGGCAGAGCGCACATCGCCCACAGTCCCCGAGAAG
TTGGGGGGAGGGGTCGGCAATTGATCCGGTGCCTAGAGAAGGTGGCGCGGGGTAAACTGGGAAAGTGATG
TCGTGTACTGGCTCCGCCTTTTTCCCGAGGGTGGGGGAGAACCGTATATAAGTGCAGTAGTCGCCGTGAA
CGTTCTTTTTCGCAACGGGTTTGCCGCCAGAACACAGGTAAGTGCCGTGTGTGGTTCCCGCGGGCCTGGC
CTCTTTACGGGTTATGGCCCTTGCGTGCCTTGAATTACTTCCACCTGGCTGCAGTACGTGATTCTTGATC
CCGAGCTTCGGGTTGGAAGTGGGTGGGAGAGTTCGAGGCCTTGCGCTTAAGGAGCCCCTTCGCCTCGTGC
TTGAGTTGAGGCCTGGCCTGGGCGCTGGGGCCGCCGCGTGCGAATCTGGTGGCACCTTCGCGCCTGTCTC
GCTGCTTTCGATAAGTCTCTAGCCATTTAAAATTTTTGATGACCTGCTGCGACGCTTTTTTTCTGGCAAG
ATAGTCTTGTAAATGCGGGCCAAGATCTGCACACTGGTATTTCGGTTTTTGGGGCCGCGGGCGGCGACGG
GGCCCGTGCGTCCCAGCGCACATGTTCGGCGAGGCGGGGCCTGCGAGCGCGGCCACCGAGAATCGGACGG
GGGTAGTCTCAAGCTGGCCGGCCTGCTCTGGTGCCTGGCCTCGCGCCGCCGTGTATCGCCCCGCCCTGGG
CGGCAAGGCTGGCCCGGTCGGCACCAGTTGCGTGAGCGGAAAGATGGCCGCTTCCCGGCCCTGCTGCAGG
GAGCTCAAAATGGAGGACGCGGCGCTCGGGAGAGCGGGCGGGTGAGTCACCCACACAAAGGAAAAGGGCC
TTTCCGTCCTCAGCCGTCGCTTCATGTGACTCCACGGAGTACCGGGCGCCGTCCAGGCACCTCGATTAGT
TCTCGAGCTTTTGGAGTACGTCGTCTTTAGGTTGGGGGGAGGGGTTTTATGCGATGGAGTTTCCCCACAC
TGAGTGGGTGGAGACTGAAGTTAGGCCAGCTTGGCACTTGATGTAATTCTCCTTGGAATTTGCCCTTTTT
GAGTTTGGATCTTGGTTCATTCTCAAGCCTCAGACAGTGGTTCAAAGTTTTTTTCTTCCATTTCAGGTGT
CGTGACGTACGGCCACCATGACCGAGTACAAGCCCACGGTGCGCCTCGCCACCCGCGACGACGTCCCCAG
GGCCGTACGCACCCTCGCCGCCGCGTTCGCCGACTACCCCGCCACGCGCCACACCGTCGATCCGGACCGC
CACATCGAGCGGGTCACCGAGCTGCAAGAACTCTTCCTCACGCGCGTCGGGCTCGACATCGGCAAGGTGT
GGGTCGCGGACGACGGCGCCGCCGTGGCGGTCTGGACCACGCCGGAGAGCGTCGAAGCGGGGGCGGTGTT
CGCCGAGATCGGCCCGCGCATGGCCGAGTTGAGCGGTTCCCGGCTGGCCGCGCAGCAACAGATGGAAGGC
CTCCTGGCGCCGCACCGGCCCAAGGAGCCCGCGTGGTTCCTGGCCACCGTCGGAGTCTCGCCCGACCACC
AGGGCAAGGGTCTGGGCAGCGCCGTCGTGCTCCCCGGAGTGGAGGCGGCCGAGCGCGCCGGGGTGCCCGC
CTTCCTGGAGACCTCCGCGCCCCGCAACCTCCCCTTCTACGAGCGGCTCGGCTTCACCGTCACCGCCGAC
GTCGAGGTGCCCGAAGGACCGCGCACCTGGTGCATGACCCGCAAGCCCGGTGCCTGAACGCGTTAAGTCG
ACAATCAACCTCTGGATTACAAAATTTGTGAAAGATTGACTGGTATTCTTAACTATGTTGCTCCTTTTAC
GCTATGTGGATACGCTGCTTTAATGCCTTTGTATCATGCTATTGCTTCCCGTATGGCTTTCATTTTCTCC
TCCTTGTATAAATCCTGGTTGCTGTCTCTTTATGAGGAGTTGTGGCCCGTTGTCAGGCAACGTGGCGTGG
TGTGCACTGTGTTTGCTGACGCAACCCCCACTGGTTGGGGCATTGCCACCACCTGTCAGCTCCTTTCCGG
GACTTTCGCTTTCCCCCTCCCTATTGCCACGGCGGAACTCATCGCCGCCTGCCTTGCCCGCTGCTGGACA
GGGGCTCGGCTGTTGGGCACTGACAATTCCGTGGTGTTGTCGGGGAAATCATCGTCCTTTCCTTGGCTGC
TCGCCTGTGTTGCCACCTGGATTCTGCGCGGGACGTCCTTCTGCTACGTCCCTTCGGCCCTCAATCCAGC
GGACCTTCCTTCCCGCGGCCTGCTGCCGGCTCTGCGGCCTCTTCCGCGTCTTCGCCTTCGCCCTCAGACG
AGTCGGATCTCCCTTTGGGCCGCCTCCCCGCGTCGACTTTAAGACCAATGACTTACAAGGCAGCTGTAGA
TCTTAGCCACTTTTTAAAAGAAAAGGGGGGACTGGAAGGGCTAATTCACTCCCAACGAAGACAAGATCTG
CTTTTTGCTTGTACTGGGTCTCTCTGGTTAGACCAGATCTGAGCCTGGGAGCTCTCTGGCTAACTAGGGA
ACCCACTGCTTAAGCCTCAATAAAGCTTGCCTTGAGTGCTTCAAGTAGTGTGTGCCCGTCTGTTGTGTGA
CTCTGGTAACTAGAGATCCCTCAGACCCTTTTAGTCAGTGTGGAAAATCTCTAGCAGTACGTATAGTAGT
TCATGTCATCTTATTATTCAGTATTTATAACTTGCAAAGAAATGAATATCAGAGAGTGAGAGGAACTTGT
TTATTGCAGCTTATAATGGTTACAAATAAAGCAATAGCATCACAAATTTCACAAATAAAGCATTTTTTTC
ACTGCATTCTAGTTGTGGTTTGTCCAAACTCATCAATGTATCTTATCATGTCTGGCTCTAGCTATCCCGC
CCCTAACTCCGCCCATCCCGCCCCTAACTCCGCCCAGTTCCGCCCATTCTCCGCCCCATGGCTGACTAAT
TTTTTTTATTTATGCAGAGGCCGAGGCCGCCTCGGCCTCTGAGCTATTCCAGAAGTAGTGAGGAGGCTTT
TTTGGAGGCCTAGGGACGTACCCAATTCGCCCTATAGTGAGTCGTATTACGCGCGCTCACTGGCCGTCGT
TTTACAACGTCGTGACTGGGAAAACCCTGGCGTTACCCAACTTAATCGCCTTGCAGCACATCCCCCTTTC
GCCAGCTGGCGTAATAGCGAAGAGGCCCGCACCGATCGCCCTTCCCAACAGTTGCGCAGCCTGAATGGCG
AATGGG
[124 nt withheld, positions 3367-3490]
C
[91 nt withheld, positions 3492-3582]
A
[49 nt withheld, positions 3584-3632]
CCTTTGACGTTGGAGTCCACGTTCTTT
[37 nt withheld, positions 3660-3696]
ACCCTATCTCGGTCTATTCTTTTGATTTATAAGGGATTTTGCCGATTTCGGCCTATTGGTTAAAAAATGA
GCTGATTTAACAAAAATTTAACGCGAATTTTAACAAAATATTAACGCTTACAATTTAGGTGGCACTTTTC
GGGGAAATGTGCGCGGAACCCCTATTTGTTTATTTTTCTAAATACATTCAAATATGTATCCGCTCATGAG
ACAATAACCCTGATAAATGCTTCAATAATATTGAAAAAGGAAGAGTATGAGTATTCAACATTTCCGTGTC
GCCCTTATTCCCTTTTTTGCGGCATTTTGCCTTCCTGTTTTTGCTCACCCAGAAACGCTGGTGAAAGTAA
AAGATGCTGAAGATCAGTTGGGTGCACGAGTGGGTTACATCGAACTGGATCTCAACAGCGGTAAGATCCT
TGAGAGTTTTCGCCCCGAAGAACGTTTTCCAATGATGAGCACTTTTAAAGTTCTGCTATGTGGCGCGGTA
TTATCCCGTATTGACGCCGGGCAAGAGCAACTCGGTCGCCGCATACACTATTCTCAGAATGACTTGGTTG
AGTACTCACCAGTCACAGAAAAGCATCTTACGGATGGCATGACAGTAAGAGAATTATGCAGTGCTGCCAT
AACCATGAGTGATAACACTGCGGCCAACTTACTTCTGACAACGATCGGAGGACCGAAGGAGCTAACCGCT
TTTTTGCACAACATGGGGGATCATGTAACTCGCCTTGATCGTTGGGAACCGGAGCTGAATGAAGCCATAC
CAAACGACGAGCGTGACACCACGATGCCTGTAGCAATGGCAACAACGTTGCGCAAACTATTAACTGGCGA
ACTACTTACTCTAGCTTCCCGGCAACAATTAATAGACTGGATGGAGGCGGATAAAGTTGCAGGACCACTT
CTGCGCTCGGCCCTTCCGGCTGGCTGGTTTATTGCTGATAAATCTGGAGCCGGTGAGCGTGGGTCTCGCG
GTATCATTGCAGCACTGGGGCCAGATGGTAAGCCCTCCCGTATCGTAGTTATCTACACGACGGGGAGTCA
GGCAACTATGGATGAACGAAATAGACAGATCGCTGAGATAGGTGCCTCACTGATTAAGCATTGGTAACTG
TCAGACCAAGTTTACTCATATATACTTTAGATTGATTTAAAACTTCATTTTTAATTTAAAAGGATCTAGG
TGAAGATCCTTTTTGATAATCTCATGACCAAAATCCCTTAACGTGAGTTTTCGTTCCACTGAGCGTCAGA
CCCCGTAGAAAAGATCAAAGGATCTTCTTGAGATCCTTTTTTTCTGCGCGTAATCTGCTGCTTGCAAACA
AAAAAACCACCGCTACCAGCGGTGGTTTGTTTGCCGGATCAAGAGCTACCAACTCTTTTTCCGAAGGTAA
CTGGCTTCAGCAGAGCGCAGATACCAAATACTGTTCTTCTAGTGTAGCCGTAGTTAGGCCACCACTTCAA
GAACTCTGTAGCACCGCCTACATACCTCGCTCTGCTAATCCTGTTACCAGTGGCTGCTGCCAGTGGCGAT
AAGTCGTGTCTTACCGGGTTGGACTCAAGACGATAGTTACCGGATAAGGCGCAGCGGTCGGGCTGAACGG
GGGGTTCGTGCACACAGCCCAGCTTGGAGCGAACGACCTACACCGAACTGAGATACCTACAGCGTGAGCT
ATGAGAAAGCGCCACGCTTCCCGAAGGGAGAAAGGCGGACAGGTATCCGGTAAGCGGCAGGGTCGGAACA
GGAGAGCGCACGAGGGAGCTTCCAGGGGGAAACGCCTGGTATCTTTATAGTCCTGTCGGGTTTCGCCACC
TCTGACTTGAGCGTCGATTTTTGTGATGCTCGTCAGGGGGGCGGAGCCTATGGAAAAACGCCAGCAACGC
GGCCTTTTTACGGTTCCTGGCCTTTTGCTGGCCTTTTGCTCACATGTTCTTTCCTGCGTTATCCCCTGAT
TCTGTGGATAACCGTATTACCGCCTTTGAGTGAGCTGATACCGCTCGCCGCAGCCGAACGACCGAGCGCA
GCGAGTCAGTGAGCGAGGAAGCGGAAGAGCGCCCAATACGCAAACCGCCTCTCCCCGCGCGTTGGCCGAT
TCATTAATGCAGCTGGCACGACAGGTTTCCCGACTGGAAAGCGGGCAGTGAGCGCAACGCAATTAATGTG
AGTTAGCTCACTCATTAGGCACCCCAGGCTTTACACTTTATGCTTCCGGCTCGTATGTTGTGTGGAATTG
TGAGCGGATAACAATTTCACACAGGAAACAGCTATGACCATGATTACGCCAAGCGCGCAATTAACCCTCA
CTAAAGGGAACAAAAGCTGGAGCTGCAAGCTTAATGTAGTCTTATGCAATACTCTTGTAGTCTTGCAACA
TGGTAACGATGAGTTAGCAACATGCCTTACAAGGAGAGAAAAAGCACCGTGCATGCCGATTGGTGGAAGT
AAGGTGGTACGATCGTGCCTTATTAGGAAGGCAACAGACGGGTCTGACATGGATTGGACGAACCACTGAA
TTGCCGCATTGCAGAGATATTGTATTTAAGTGCCTAGCTCGATACATAAACGGGTCTCTCTGGTTAGACC
AGATCTGAGCCTGGGAGCTCTCTGGCTAACTAGGGAACCCACTGCTTAAGCCTCAATAAAGCTTGCCTTG
AGTGCTTCAAGTAGTGTGTGCCCGTCTGTTGTGTGACTCTGGTAACTAGAGATCCCTCAGACCCTTTTAG
TCAGTGTGGAAAATCTCTAGCAGTGGCGCCCGAACAGGGACTTGAAAGCGAAAGGGAAACCAGAGGAGCT
CTCTCGACGCAGGACTCGGCTTGCTGAAGCGCGCACGGCAAGAGGCGAGGGGCGGCGACTGGTGAGTACG
CCAAAAATTTTGACTAGCGGAGGCTAGAAGGAGAGAGATGGGTGCGAGAGCGTCAGTATTAAGCGGGGGA
GAATTAGATCGCGATGGGAAAAAATTCGGTTAAGGCCAGGGGGAAAGAAAAAATATAAATTAAAACATAT
AGTATGGGCAAGCAGGGAGCTAGAACGATTCGCAGTTAATCCTGGCCTGTTAGAAACATCAGAAGGCTGT
AGACAAATACTGGGACAGCTACAACCATCCCTTCAGACAGGATCAGAAGAACTTAGATCATTATATAATA
CAGTAGCAACCCTCTATTGTGTGCATCAAAGGATAGAGATAAAAGACACCAAGGAAGCTTTAGACAAGAT
AGAGGAAGAGCAAAACAAAAGTAAGACCACCGCACAGCAAGCGGCCGCTGATCTTCAGACCTGGAGGAGG
AGATATGAGGGACAATTGGAGAAGTGAATTATATAAATATAAAGTAGTAAAAATTGAACCATTAGGAGTA
GCACCCACCAAGGCAAAGAGAAGAGTGGTGCAGAGAGAAAAAAGAGCAGTGGGAATAGGAGCTTTGTTCC
TTGGGTTCTTGGGAGCAGCAGGAAGCACTATGGGCGCAGCGTCAATGACGCTGACGGTACAGGCCAGACA
ATTATTGTCTGGTATAGTGCAGCAGCAGAACAATTTGCTGAGGGCTATTGAGGCGCAACAGCATCTGTTG
CAACTCACAGTCTGGGGCATCAAGCAGCTCCAGGCAAGAATCCTGGCTGTGGAAAGATACCTAAAGGATC
AACAGCTCCTGGGGATTTGGGGTTGCTCTGGAAAACTCATTTGCACCACTGCTGTGCCTTGGAATGCTAG
TTGGAGTAATAAATCTCTGGAACAGATTTGGAATCACACGACCTGGATGGAGTGGGACAGAGAAATTAAC
AATTACACAAGCTTAATACACTCCTTAATTGAAGAATCGCAAAACCAGCAAGAAAAGAATGAACAAGAAT
TATTGGAATTAGATAAATGGGCAAGTTTGTGGAATTGGTTTAACATAACAAATTGGCTGTGGTATATAAA
ATTATTCATAATGATAGTAGGAGGCTTGGTAGGTTTAAGAATAGTTTTTGCTGTACTTTCTATAGTGAAT
AGAGTTAGGCAGGGATATTCACCATTATCGTTTCAGACCCACCTCCCAACCCCGAGGGGACCCAGAGAGG
GCCTATTTCCCATGATTCCTTCATATTTGCATATACGATACAAGGCTGTTAGAGAGATAATTAGAATTAA
TTTGACTGTAAACACAAAGATATTAGTACAAAATACGTGACGTAGAAAGTAATAATTTCTTGGGTAGTTT
GCAGTTTTAAAATTATGTTTTAAAATGGACTATCATATGCTTACCGTAACTTGAAAGTATTTCGATTTCT
TGGCTTTATATATCTTGTGGAAAGGACGAAACACCGTGAATGAGCAGTACATTCGGGTTTTAGAGCTAGA
AATAGCAAGTTAAAATAAGGCTAGTCCGTTATCAACTTGAAAAAGTGGCACCGAGTCGGTGCTTTTTTAA
GCTTGGCGTAACTAGATCTTGAGACAAATGGCAGTATTCATCCACAATTTTAAAAGAAAAGGGGGGATTG
GGGGGTACAGTGCAGGGGAAAGAATAGTAGACATAATAGCAACAGACATACAAACTAAAGAATTACAAAA
ACAAATTACAAAAATTCAAAATTTTCGGGTTTATTACAGGGACAGCAGAGATCCACTTTGGCGCCGGCTC
GAGGGGG
Features (pLannotate 1.2.2; 29 found; start..end, strand, type, name):
     14..80      +  CDS            small t antigen (fragment): SV40 (simian virus 40) small t antigen
    106..317     +  promoter       EF-1α core promoter: core promoter for human elongation factor EF-1α
    318..1256    +  intron         EF-1α intron A: intron upstream of the start codon of human EF-1α
   1278..1877    +  CDS            PuroR (fragment): puromycin N-acetyltransferase; pac from Streptomyces; confers resistance to puromycin
   1893..2481    +  misc_feature   WPRE: woodchuck hepatitis virus posttranscriptional regulatory element
   2532..2551    +  misc_feature   cPPT/CTS (fragment): central polypurine tract and central termination sequence of HIV-1
   2553..2786    +  LTR            3' LTR (ΔU3): self-inactivating 3' long terminal repeat (LTR) from HIV-1
   2864..2985    +  polyA_signal   SV40 poly(A) signal: SV40 polyadenylation signal
   3025..3160    +  rep_origin     SV40 ori: SV40 origin of replication
   3181..3199    -  promoter       T7 promoter: promoter for bacteriophage T7 RNA polymerase
   3207..3362    +  CDS            lacZα (fragment): LacZα fragment of β-galactosidase; lacZ fragment
   3367..3795    +  rep_origin     f1 ori (sequence partly withheld): f1 bacteriophage origin of replication; arrow indicates direction of (+) strand synthesis
   3848..3952    +  promoter       AmpR promoter: bla
   3953..4813    +  CDS            AmpR: β-lactamase; bla; confers resistance to ampicillin, carbenicillin, and related antibiotics
   4984..5572    +  rep_origin     ori: high-copy-number ColE1/pMB1/pBR322/pUC origin of replication
   5755..5847    +  CDS            lacI (fragment): lac repressor; lacI; The lac repressor binds to the lac operator to inhibit transcription in E. coli. This inhibition can be relieved by adding lactose or isopropyl-β-D-thiogalactopyranoside (IPTG).
   5860..5881    +  protein_bind   CAP binding site: CAP binding activates transcription in the presence of cAMP. E. coli catabolite activator protein
   5896..5926    +  promoter       lac promoter: promoter for the E. coli lac operon
   5934..5950    +  protein_bind   lac operator: The lac repressor binds to the lac operator to inhibit transcription in E. coli. This inhibition can be relieved by adding lactose or isopropyl-β-D-thiogalactopyranoside (IPTG). lac repressor encoded by lacI
   5995..6013    +  promoter       T3 promoter: promoter for bacteriophage T3 RNA polymerase
   6041..6267    +  promoter       RSV promoter: Rous sarcoma virus enhancer/promoter
   6268..6448    +  LTR            5' LTR (truncated): truncated 5' long terminal repeat (LTR) from HIV-1
   6495..6620    +  misc_feature   HIV-1 Ψ: packaging signal of human immunodeficiency virus type 1
   6604..6967    +  CDS            HIV-1 gag (fragment): gag protein from human immunodeficiency virus 1; gag
   7113..7346    +  misc_feature   RRE: The Rev response element (RRE) of HIV-1 allows for Rev-dependent mRNA export from the nucleus to the cytoplasm.
   7723..7749    +  CDS            Rev (fragment): human immunodeficiency virus 1 (HIV-1) Rev protein; rev; enhances nuclear export of unspliced and incompletely spliced viral mRNAs
   7753..7993    +  promoter       U6 promoter: RNA polymerase III promoter for human U6 snRNA
   8023..8098    +  misc_RNA       gRNA scaffold: guide RNA scaffold for the Streptococcus pyogenes CRISPR/Cas9 system
   8154..8271    +  misc_feature   cPPT/CTS: central polypurine tract and central termination sequence of HIV-1
