[The description below was written by a language model from this plasmid's Addgene catalogue record and pLannotate feature annotations shown in this document.]
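Description:
SRPK1 gRNA (BRDN0001147971) is a third-generation lentiviral guide RNA plasmid built on the lentiGuide-Puro backbone and designed to target the human SRPK1 gene (also known as SFRSK1) for CRISPR/Cas9 editing in mammalian cells. It is propagated in E. coli as a high-copy plasmid through a ColE1/pUC-type origin with ampicillin selection from the β-lactamase gene. The backbone also carries an f1 origin, an SV40 origin and poly(A) signal, and residual lac, T3 and T7 promoter elements.

The transfer cassette begins with an RSV promoter fused to a truncated HIV-1 5' LTR, which makes genomic RNA production Tat-independent. This is followed by the Ψ packaging signal with a partial gag sequence, and by the Rev response element for Rev-dependent nuclear export. A human U6 RNA polymerase III promoter drives the SRPK1-specific spacer, which is joined to the Streptococcus pyogenes Cas9 guide RNA scaffold. A cPPT/CTS element, which aids nuclear import of the reverse-transcribed genome, lies just downstream. A separate EF-1α core promoter with its intron A then expresses puromycin N-acetyltransferase, allowing puromycin selection of transduced cells. A WPRE enhances transcript expression, and the cassette ends in a self-inactivating ΔU3 3' LTR.

The plasmid does not encode Cas9, so it must be used with a separate Cas9 vector or in cells that already express the nuclease. The guide was designed against the SRPK1 reference transcript and belongs to a human kinome gRNA collection, which fits its use in SRPK1 knockout studies.
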