Addgene plasmid #77492: SRPK1 gRNA (BRDN0001147971)
Purpose: 3rd generation lentiviral gRNA plasmid targeting human SRPK1
Depositing lab: John Doench & David Root. Depositing organization: Broad Institute. Publication: Optimized sgRNA design to maximize activity and minimize off-target effects of CRISPR-Cas9. Doench JG, Fusi N, Sullender M, Hegde M, Vaimberg EW, Donovan KF, Smith I, Tothova Z, Wilen C, Orchard R, Virgin HW, Listgarten J, Root DE. Nat Biotechnol. 2016 Jan 18. doi: 10.1038/nbt.3437. PubMed 26780180.
Backbone
  Vector backbone: lentiGuide-Puro
  Backbone manufacturer: Zhang Lab (Addgene plasmid # 52963)
  Vector type: Mammalian Expression, Lentiviral, CRISPR
  Selectable markers: Puromycin
Growth in bacteria
  Bacterial resistance: Ampicillin, 100 μg/mL
  Growth temperature: 37°C
  Growth strain: DH5alpha
  Copy number: High Copy
Gene/Insert
  Gene/Insert name: SRPK1 (alt names: SRPK1; NM_003137.4)
  gRNA/shRNA sequence: TGAATGAGCAGTACATTCGG
  Species: H. sapiens (human)
  Entrez Gene: SRPK1 (a.k.a. SFRSK1)
  Promoter: hU6
  Cloning method: Unknown
  Sequencing primers: 5′ U6-F; 3′ pS2-R
Terms and licenses: Academic/Nonprofit Terms; Industry Terms: Not Available to Industry
Depositor comments: The gRNA was designed to target the following Genbank reference sequence(s): NM_003137.4. Note that this plasmid does NOT contain Cas9. It should be used in conjunction with lentiCas9-Blast (Addgene #52962) or otherwise with cell lines already expressing Cas9. Browse the full kinome gRNA library at http://www.addgene.org/pooled-library/broadgpp-human-kinome/ or visit http://www.broadinstitute.org/rnai/public/ for detailed protocols and information.
How to cite: SRPK1 gRNA (BRDN0001147971) was a gift from John Doench & David Root (Addgene plasmid # 77492 ; http://n2t.net/addgene:77492 ; RRID:Addgene_77492)
