>Addgene plasmid #77492 | SRPK1 gRNA (BRDN0001147971) | depositor partial sequence | sequence record 144952 | Target Sequence
TGAATGAGCAGTACATTCGG
