>Addgene plasmid #77492 | SRPK1 gRNA (BRDN0001147971) | addgene partial sequence | sequence record 187867 | hU6-F
TAGAAAGTAATAATTTCTTGGGTAGTTTGCAGTTTTAAAATTATGTTTTAAAATGGACTATCATATGCTT
ACCGTAACTTGAAAGTATTTCGATTTCTTGGCTTTATATATCTTGTGGAAAGGACGAAACACCGTGAATG
AGCAGTACATTCGGGTTTTAGAGCTAGAAATAGCAAGTTAAAATAAGGCTAGTCCGTTATCAACTTGAAA
AAGTGGCACCGAGTCGGTGCTTTTTTAAGCTTGGCGTAACTAGATCTTGAGACAAATGGCAGTATTCATC
CACAATTTTAAAAGAAAAGGGGGGATTGGGGGGTACAGTGCAGGGGAAAGAATAGTAGACATAATAGCAA
CAGACATACAAACTAAAGAATTACAAAAACAAATTACAAAAATTCAAAATTTTCGGGTTTATTACAGGGA
CAGCAGAGATCCACTTTGGCGCCGGCTCGAGGGGGCCCGGGTGCAAAGATGGATAAAGTTTTAAACAGAG
AGGAATCTTTGCAGCTAATGGACCTTCTAGGTCTTGAAAGGAGTGGGAATTGGCTCCGGTGCCCGTCAGT
GGGCAGAGCG
